>Addgene plasmid #183894 | TALED_Left-ND1-AD-E1347A | addgene full sequence | sequence record 360279 | Addgene NGS Result
TAGGGGTTCCGCGCACATTTCCCCGAAAAGTGCCACCTGACGTCGACGGATCGGGAGATCTCCCGATCCC
CTATGGTGCACTCTCAGTACAATCTGCTCTGATGCCGCATAGTTAAGCCAGTATCTGCTCCCTGCTTGTG
TGTTGGAGGTCGCTGAGTAGTGCGCGAGCAAAATTTAAGCTACAACAAGGCAAGGCTTGACCGACAATTG
CATGAAGAATCTGCTTAGGGTTAGGCGTTTTGCGCTGCTTCGCGATGTACGGGCCAGATATACGCGTTGA
CATTGATTATTGACTAGTTATTAATAGTAATCAATTACGGGGTCATTAGTTCATAGCCCATATATGGAGT
TCCGCGTTACATAACTTACGGTAAATGGCCCGCCTGGCTGACCGCCCAACGACCCCCGCCCATTGACGTC
AATAATGACGTATGTTCCCATAGTAACGCCAATAGGGACTTTCCATTGACGTCAATGGGTGGAGTATTTA
CGGTAAACTGCCCACTTGGCAGTACATCAAGTGTATCATATGCCAAGTACGCCCCCTATTGACGTCAATG
ACGGTAAATGGCCCGCCTGGCATTATGCCCAGTACATGACCTTATGGGACTTTCCTACTTGGCAGTACAT
CTACGTATTAGTCATCGCTATTACCATGGTGATGCGGTTTTGGCAGTACATCAATGGGCGTGGATAGCGG
TTTGACTCACGGGGATTTCCAAGTCTCCACCCCATTGACGTCAATGGGAGTTTGTTTTGGCACCAAAATC
AACGGGACTTTCCAAAATGTCGTAACAACTCCGCCCCATTGACGCAAATGGGCGGTAGGCGTGTACGGTG
GGAGGTCTATATAAGCAGAGCTCTCTGGCTAACTAGAGAACCCACTGCTTACTGGCTTATCGAAATTAAT
ACGACTCACTATAGGGAGATGGCTCTTAGTCGAGCCGTCTGTGGTACTTCCCGACAGCTTGCTCCAGTCT
TGGGGTACCTTGGCTCCCGACAAAAGCACTCTCTCCCTGATTACCCTTACGATGTACCTGACTACGCCGG
CTACCCTTACGACGTACCAGATTACGCTGGATATCCATACGATGTCCCTGATTATGCTGGGATCCGAATT
CAAGATCTACGCACGCTCGGCTACAGCCAGCAGCAACAGGAGAAGATCAAACCGAAGGTTCGTTCGACAG
TGGCGCAGCACCACGAGGCACTGGTCGGCCATGGGTTTACACACGCGCACATCGTTGCGCTCAGCCAACA
CCCGGCAGCGTTAGGGACCGTCGCTGTCAAGTATCAGGACATGATCGCAGCGTTGCCAGAGGCGACACAC
GAAGCGATCGTTGGCGTCGGCAAACAGTGGTCCGGCGCACGCGCTCTGGAGGCCTTGCTCACGGTGGCGG
GAGAGTTGAGAGGTCCACCGTTACAGTTGGACACAGGCCAACTTCTCAAGATTGCAAAACGTGGCGGCGT
GACCGCAGTGGAGGCAGTGCATGCATGGCGCAATGCACTGACGGGTGCCCCCCTGAACCTCACTCCTGAT
CAAGTCGTCGCTATTGCATCACACGATGGTGGAAAGCAGGCTCTCGAGACAGTCCAACGGCTGTTGCCTG
TTCTGTGCCAAGCACATGGATTGACCCCAGATCAAGTTGTGGCCATCGCAAGTAACGGAGGCGGGAAGCA
AGCACTTGAAACCGTCCAAAGACTGTTGCCTGTCCTTTGCCAGGATCACGGCCTCACACCCGCCCAGGTT
GTTGCTATTGCAAGCAACATCGGAGGGAAACAAGCTTTGGAAACCGTGCAGCGCCTTTTGCCAGTTCTCT
GTCAAGATCACGGGTTGACACCAGATCAGGTGGTGGCCATTGCAAGCAATAATGGTGGCAAGCAAGCCCT
CGAAACCGTCCAAAGGCTCCTTCCTGTCTTGTGTCAGGCACATGGCCTCACTCCAGACCAGGTGGTGGCA
ATCGCTTCTCATGATGGAGGAAAACAAGCACTTGAGACTGTTCAGCGGCTTTTGCCTGTTCTTTGCCAAG
ACCATGGACTTACCCCAGACCAGGTCGTTGCCATCGCCTCACATGACGGTGGAAAGCAGGCCTTGGAAAC
AGTGCAACGCTTGCTCCCCGTTCTGTGCCAAGCTCATGGTTTGACACCAGCACAGGTTGTCGCCATCGCT
AGCAATGGGGGTGGCAAACAGGCACTTGAAACAGTGCAACGGTTGTTGCCCGTCTTGTGTCAGGACCATG
GGCTTACCCCTGCACAGGTCGTGGCAATTGCCTCCAACATCGGGGGGAAGCAAGCCCTTGAAACTGTCCA
GCGCCTGTTGCCAGTTCTTTGTCAAGCCCATGGATTGACTCCCGACCAGGTGGTCGCAATTGCAAGTAAC
AACGGTGGGAAACAGGCTTTGGAGACTGTGCAGAGACTTCTTCCCGTGTTGTGCCAAGCACATGGCCTCA
CCCCAGCTCAGGTTGTTGCTATTGCATCTCACGACGGCGGAAAGCAAGCTCTCGAGACAGTCCAGAGGTT
GCTTCCTGTCCTTTGCCAGGACCACGGTCTTACACCTGACCAAGTTGTCGCCATCGCCTCCCATGATGGT
GGGAAACAGGCCCTGGAAACTGTGCAGCGCCTTCTGCCTGTCCTCTGTCAGGCCCACGGATTGACACCCG
AGCAGGTGGTCGCCATTGCTTCTAACAACGGGGGCAAGCAGGCACTTGAGACTGTCCAGAGGCTCCTCCC
CGTTCTTTGTCAAGCACATGGCCTGACTCCAGCCCAAGTTGTCGCCATTGCCAGTAATGGTGGTGGTAAG
CAGGCCCTGGAGACTGTGCAAAGGCTTCTGCCAGTTTTGTGCCAAGCTCATGGTCTGACTCCAGCCCAAG
TTGTCGCCATTGCCAGTAATGGTGGTGGTAAGCAGGCCCTGGAGACTGTGCAAAGGCTTCTGCCAGTTTT
GTGCCAAGCACACGGTCTGACTCCGGAACAGGTGGTGGCGATTGCAAGCAACGGCGGCGGCAAACAGGCT
CTAGAGAGCATTGTTGCCCAGCTCTCCAGACCTGATCCGGCGCTAGCCGCGTTGCTAGTCTCAGGAAGCG
AAACTCCTGGTACCTCAGAGTCCGCTACTCCCGAATCCTCTGAGGTGGAGTTTTCCCACGAGTACTGGAT
GAGACATGCCCTGACCCTGGCCAAGAGGGCACGGGATGAGAGGGAGGTGCCTGTGGGAGCCGTGCTGGTG
CTGAACAATAGAGTGATCGGCGAGGGCTGGAACAGAGCCATCGGCCTGCACGACCCAACAGCCCATGCCG
AAATTATGGCCCTGAGACAGGGCGGCCTGGTCATGCAGAACTACAGACTGATTGACGCCACCCTGTACGT
GACATTCGAGCCTTGCGTGATGTGCGCCGGCGCCATGATCCACTCTAGGATCGGCCGCGTGGTGTTTGGC
GTGAGGAACTCAAAAAGAGGCGCCGCAGGCTCCCTGATGAACGTGCTGAACTACCCCGGCATGAATCACC
GCGTCGAAATTACCGAGGGAATCCTGGCAGATGAATGTGCCGCCCTGCTGTGCGATTTCTATCGGATGCC
TAGACAGGTGTTCAATGCTCAGAAGAAGGCCCAGAGCTCCATCAACCTAGTCGGATCCGGCAGCTACGCC
CTGGGTCCGTATCAGATTAGCGCCCCGCAGCTGCCAGCTTACAATGGTCAGACCGTGGGTACCTTCTACT
ATGTGAACGACGCGGGCGGTCTGGAGAGCAAGGTGTTTAGCAGCGGCGGTCCAACCCCGTACCCAAACTA
TGCCAATGCCGGTCATGTGGCCGGTCAGAGCGCCCTGTTCATGCGTGATAACGGCATCAGCGAGGGTCTG
GTGTTCCACAACAACCCGGAAGGCACCTGCGGTTTTTGCGTGAACATGACCGAGACCCTGCTGCCGGAAA
ACGCGAAAATGACCGTGGTGCCGCCGGAAGGTGCCATTCCAGTGAAGCGCGGCGCTACCGGTGAAACCAA
AGTGTTTACCGGTAACAGCAACAGCCCGAAGAGCCCGACCAAAGGCGGTTGCTAGTCAGGGCCCTATTCT
ATAGTGTCACCTAAATGCTAGAGCTCGCTGATCAGCCTCGACTGTGCCTTCTAGTTGCCAGCCATCTGTT
GTTTGCCCCTCCCCCGTGCCTTCCTTGACCCTGGAAGGTGCCACTCCCACTGTCCTTTCCTAATAAAATG
AGGAAATTGCATCGCATTGTCTGAGTAGGTGTCATTCTATTCTGGGGGGTGGGGTGGGGCAGGACAGCAA
GGGGGAGGATTGGGAAGACAATAGCAGGCATGCTGGGGATGCGGTGGGCTCTATGGCTTCTGAGGCGGAA
AGAACCAGCTGGGGCTCTAGGGGGTATCCCCACGCTGCAGTGAGCGGGACTCTGGGGTTCGAAATGACCG
ACCAAGCGACGCCCAACCTGCCATCACGAGATTTCGATTCCACCGCCGCCTTCTATGAAAGGTTGGGCTT
CGGAATCGTTTTCCGGGACGCCGGCTGGATGATCCTCCAGCGCGGGGATCTCATGCTGGAGTTCTTCGCC
CACCCCAACTTGTTTATTGCAGCTTATAATGGTTACAAATAAAGCAATAGCATCACAAATTTCACAAATA
AAGCATTTTTTTCACTGCATTCTAGTTGTGGTTTGTCCAAACTCATCAATGTATCTTATCATGTCTGTAT
ACCGTCGACCTCTAGCTAGAGCTTGGCGTAATCATGGTCATAGCTGTTTCCTGTGTGAAATTGTTATCCG
CTCACAATTCCACACAACATACGAGCCGGAAGCATAAAGTGTAAAGCCTGGGGTGCCTAATGAGTGAGCT
AACTCACATTAATTGCGTTGCGCTCACTGCCCGCTTTCCAGTCGGGAAACCTGTCGTGCCAGCTGCATTA
ATGAATCGGCCAACGCGCGGGGAGAGGCGGTTTGCGTATTGGGCGCTCTTCCGCTTCCTCGCTCACTGAC
TCGCTGCGCTCGGTCGTTCGGCTGCGGCGAGCGGTATCAGCTCACTCAAAGGCGGTAATACGGTTATCCA
CAGAATCAGGGGATAACGCAGGAAAGAACATGTGAGCAAAAGGCCAGCAAAAGGCCAGGAACCGTAAAAA
GGCCGCGTTGCTGGCGTTTTTCCATAGGCTCCGCCCCCCTGACGAGCATCACAAAAATCGACGCTCAAGT
CAGAGGTGGCGAAACCCGACAGGACTATAAAGATACCAGGCGTTTCCCCCTGGAAGCTCCCTCGTGCGCT
CTCCTGTTCCGACCCTGCCGCTTACCGGATACCTGTCCGCCTTTCTCCCTTCGGGAAGCGTGGCGCTTTC
TCATAGCTCACGCTGTAGGTATCTCAGTTCGGTGTAGGTCGTTCGCTCCAAGCTGGGCTGTGTGCACGAA
CCCCCCGTTCAGCCCGACCGCTGCGCCTTATCCGGTAACTATCGTCTTGAGTCCAACCCGGTAAGACACG
ACTTATCGCCACTGGCAGCAGCCACTGGTAACAGGATTAGCAGAGCGAGGTATGTAGGCGGTGCTACAGA
GTTCTTGAAGTGGTGGCCTAACTACGGCTACACTAGAAGAACAGTATTTGGTATCTGCGCTCTGCTGAAG
CCAGTTACCTTCGGAAAAAGAGTTGGTAGCTCTTGATCCGGCAAACAAACCACCGCTGGTAGCGGTGGTT
TTTTTGTTTGCAAGCAGCAGATTACGCGCAGAAAAAAAGGATCTCAAGAAGATCCTTTGATCTTTTCTAC
GGGGTCTGACGCTCAGTGGAACGAAAACTCACGTTAAGGGATTTTGGTCATGAGATTATCAAAAAGGATC
TTCACCTAGATCCTTTTAAATTAAAAATGAAGTTTTAAATCAATCTAAAGTATATATGAGTAAACTTGGT
CTGACAGTTACCAATGCTTAATCAGTGAGGCACCTATCTCAGCGATCTGTCTATTTCGTTCATCCATAGT
TGCCTGACTCCCCGTCGTGTAGATAACTACGATACGGGAGGGCTTACCATCTGGCCCCAGTGCTGCAATG
ATACCGCGAGATCCACGCTCACCGGCTCCAGATTTATCAGCAATAAACCAGCCAGCCGGAAGGGCCGAGC
GCAGAAGTGGTCCTGCAACTTTATCCGCCTCCATCCAGTCTATTAATTGTTGCCGGGAAGCTAGAGTAAG
TAGTTCGCCAGTTAATAGTTTGCGCAACGTTGTTGCCATTGCTACAGGCATCGTGGTGTCACGCTCGTCG
TTTGGTATGGCTTCATTCAGCTCCGGTTCCCAACGATCAAGGCGAGTTACATGATCCCCCATGTTGTGCA
AAAAAGCGGTTAGCTCCTTCGGTCCTCCGATCGTTGTCAGAAGTAAGTTGGCCGCAGTGTTATCACTCAT
GGTTATGGCAGCACTGCATAATTCTCTTACTGTCATGCCATCCGTAAGATGCTTTTCTGTGACTGGTGAG
TACTCAACCAAGTCATTCTGAGAATAGTGTATGCGGCGACCGAGTTGCTCTTGCCCGGCGTCAATACGGG
ATAATACCGCGCCACATAGCAGAACTTTAAAAGTGCTCATCATTGGAAAACGTTCTTCGGGGCGAAAACT
CTCAAGGATCTTACCGCTGTTGAGATCCAGTTCGATGTAACCCACTCGTGCACCCAACTGATCTTCAGCA
TCTTTTACTTTCACCAGCGTTTCTGGGTGAGCAAAAACAGGAAGGCAAAATGCCGCAAAAAAGGGAATAA
GGGCGACACGGAAATGTTGAATACTCATACTCTTCCTTTTTCAATATTATTGAAGCATTTATCAGGGTTA
TTGTCTCATGAGCGGATACATATTTGAATGTATTTAGAAAAATAAACAAA
Features (pLannotate 1.2.2; 22 found; start..end, strand, type, name):
     72..124     -  misc_feature   bom (fragment): basis of mobility region from pBR322
    279..658     +  enhancer       CMV enhancer: human cytomegalovirus immediate early enhancer
    659..862     +  promoter       CMV promoter: human cytomegalovirus (CMV) immediate early promoter
    858..891     +  LTR            5' LTR (truncated) (fragment): truncated 5' long terminal repeat (LTR) from HIV-1
    907..925     +  promoter       T7 promoter: promoter for bacteriophage T7 RNA polymerase
    935..1033    +  CDS            SOD2 (fragment): SODM_HUMAN - Experimental evidence at protein level: Swiss-Prot protein existence level 1. Destroys superoxide anion radicals which are normally produced within the cells and which are toxic to biological systems. From Homo sapiens (Human).
   1052..1078    +  CDS            HA: HA (human influenza hemagglutinin) epitope tag
   1124..1630    +  CDS            avrBs3 (fragment): AVRB3_XANEU - Experimental evidence at protein level: Swiss-Prot protein existence level 1. Avirulence protein. Acts as a transcription factor in C.annuum plants. In susceptible plants lacking the Bs3 resistance gene induces expression of a number of genes, including genes homologous to a family of auxin-induced genes, alpha-expansin genes, pectate lyase, anthocyanidin glucoside rhamnosyl transferase and at least one transcription factor, UPA20. Their expression leads to plant hypertrophy in mesophyll cells, probably mainly mediated by UPA20 (PubMed:17962565). In resistant plants induces the h
   3119..3610    +  CDS            tadA: TADA_ECOLI - Also known as yfhC. Experimental evidence at protein level: Swiss-Prot protein existence level 1. Catalyzes the deamination of adenosine to inosine at the wobble position 34 of tRNA(Arg2). Essential for cell viability. From Escherichia coli (strain K12).
   3626..4042    +  CDS            dddA (fragment): DDDA_BURC1 - Experimental evidence at protein level: Swiss-Prot protein existence level 1. Toxic component of a toxin-immunity protein module, which functions as a cellular contact-dependent growth inhibition (CDI) system. CDI modules allow bacteria to communicate with and inhibit the growth of closely related neighboring bacteria in a contact-dependent fashion. Bacteria that have this module inhibit or kill bacteria without it, giving them a growth advantage. Probably specifically inhibited by cognate immunity protein DddI (Probable). The C-terminal 163 residue fragment has double-stranded DN
   4058..4076    -  promoter       SP6 promoter: promoter for bacteriophage SP6 RNA polymerase
   4102..4326    +  polyA_signal   bGH poly(A) signal: bovine growth hormone polyadenylation signal
   4330..4351    +  promoter       SV40 promoter (fragment): SV40 enhancer and early promoter
   4404..4562    +  CDS            ble (fragment): BLE_KLEPN - Experimental evidence at protein level: Swiss-Prot protein existence level 1. Binding protein with a strong affinity to the bleomycin family of antibiotics. Binds to CL990; an antimitotic-antibiotic compound. From Klebsiella pneumoniae.
   4557..4678    +  polyA_signal   SV40 poly(A) signal: SV40 polyadenylation signal
   4751..4767    -  protein_bind   lac operator: The lac repressor binds to the lac operator to inhibit transcription in E. coli. This inhibition can be relieved by adding lactose or isopropyl-β-D-thiogalactopyranoside (IPTG). lac repressor encoded by lacI
   4775..4805    -  promoter       lac promoter: promoter for the E. coli lac operon
   4820..4841    -  protein_bind   CAP binding site: CAP binding activates transcription in the presence of cAMP. E. coli catabolite activator protein
   4854..4946    -  CDS            lacI (fragment): lac repressor; lacI; The lac repressor binds to the lac operator to inhibit transcription in E. coli. This inhibition can be relieved by adding lactose or isopropyl-β-D-thiogalactopyranoside (IPTG).
   5129..5717    -  rep_origin     ori: high-copy-number ColE1/pMB1/pBR322/pUC origin of replication
   5888..6748    -  CDS            AmpR: β-lactamase; bla; confers resistance to ampicillin, carbenicillin, and related antibiotics
   6749..13      -  promoter       AmpR promoter (across the origin): bla
