[The description below was written by a language model from this plasmid's Addgene catalogue record and pLannotate feature annotations shown in this document.]
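Description:
TALED_Left-ND1-AD-E1347A is a 6,840 bp mammalian expression plasmid built on the p3s backbone. It encodes the left-hand arm of a TALE-linked deaminase (TALED) directed at the mitochondrial ND1 gene. It is maintained in E. coli through a high-copy ColE1/pUC-type origin and selected with ampicillin via the AmpR (β-lactamase) cassette. The backbone also carries remnants of earlier vectors: fragments of an SV40 promoter and a bleomycin-resistance (ble) gene followed by an SV40 poly(A) signal, plus lac promoter/operator, lacI and bom fragments. Because the ble and SV40 promoter annotations are only partial, a working mammalian selection marker should not be assumed.

The roughly 3.1 kb synthetic insert is driven by the CMV enhancer and immediate-early promoter and terminated by the bGH polyadenylation signal, with flanking T7 and SP6 promoters. The open reading frame begins with an N-terminal fragment of human SOD2, which presumably supplies a mitochondrial targeting sequence, followed by an HA epitope tag for detection. Next comes an AvrBs3-type TALE scaffold. The annotation covers only its N-terminal part, and the unannotated stretch that follows likely contains the custom repeat array that specifies the ND1 target site. Downstream lie a TadA-derived adenosine deaminase domain (the "AD" in the name) and a fragment of the DddA double-stranded DNA cytidine deaminase toxin. The name indicates that DddA carries an E1347A substitution, though the record does not state its functional effect. The associated publication describes programmable deaminases for targeted A-to-G base editing in human mitochondrial DNA. The "Left" designation implies that the plasmid is used together with a matching right-arm construct.
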