Addgene plasmid #183894: TALED_Left-ND1-AD-E1347A
Purpose: Expresses TALED_Left-ND1-AD-E1347A in mammalian cells
Depositing lab: Jin-Soo Kim. Depositing organization: Institute for Basic Science. Publication: Targeted A-to-G base editing in human mitochondrial DNA with programmable deaminases. Cho SI, Lee S, Mok YG, Lim K, Lee J, Lee JM, Chung E, Kim JS. Cell. 2022 May 12;185(10):1764-1776.e12. doi: 10.1016/j.cell.2022.03.039. Epub 2022 Apr 25. PubMed 35472302.
Backbone
  Vector backbone: p3s
  Backbone size w/o insert (bp): 3723
  Total vector size (bp): 6840
  Vector type: Mammalian Expression
Growth in bacteria
  Bacterial resistance: Ampicillin, 100 μg/mL
  Growth temperature: 37°C
  Growth strain: DH5alpha
  Copy number: High Copy
Gene/Insert
  Gene/Insert name: TALED for ND1 mutation
  Species: Synthetic
  Insert size (bp): 3117
  Promoter: pCMV
  Cloning method: Gibson Cloning
  Sequencing primers: 5′ CGCAAATGGGCGGTAGGCGTG; 3′ TAGAAGGCACAGTCGAGG
Terms and licenses: Academic/Nonprofit Terms; Industry Terms: Not Available to Industry
How to cite: TALED_Left-ND1-AD-E1347A was a gift from Jin-Soo Kim (Addgene plasmid # 183894 ; http://n2t.net/addgene:183894 ; RRID:Addgene_183894)
